Addgene plasmid #159757: pCVD013
Purpose: Expression vector for wild-type Fc-fused ACE2(614)
Depositing lab: Jim Wells. Depositing organization: University of California, San Francisco (UCSF). Publication: Engineered ACE2 receptor traps potently neutralize SARS-CoV-2. Glasgow A, Glasgow J, Limonta D, Solomon P, Lui I, Zhang Y, Nix MA, Rettko NJ, Zha S, Yamin R, Kao K, Rosenberg OS, Ravetch JV, Wiita AP, Leung KK, Lim SA, Zhou XX, Hobman TC, Kortemme T, Wells JA. Proc Natl Acad Sci U S A. 2020 Nov 10;117(45):28046-28055. doi: 10.1073/pnas.2016093117. Epub 2020 Oct 22. PubMed 33093202.
Backbone
  Vector backbone: pFUSE
  Vector type: Mammalian Expression
Growth in bacteria
  Bacterial resistance: Bleocin (Zeocin), 50 μg/mL
  Growth temperature: 37°C
  Growth strain: DH5alpha
  Copy number: High Copy
Gene/Insert
  Gene/Insert name: ACE2
  Species: H. sapiens (human)
  Entrez Gene: ACE2 (a.k.a. ACEH)
  Cloning method: Gibson Cloning
Terms and licenses: Academic/Nonprofit Terms; Industry Terms: Not Available to Industry
Depositor comments: Please visit https://doi.org/10.1101/2020.07.31.231746 for bioRxiv preprint.
How to cite: pCVD013 was a gift from Jim Wells (Addgene plasmid # 159757 ; http://n2t.net/addgene:159757 ; RRID:Addgene_159757)
