[The description below was written by a language model from this plasmid's Addgene catalogue record and pLannotate feature annotations shown in this document.]
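Description:
pCVD013 is a mammalian expression plasmid built on the pFUSE backbone for producing a soluble, Fc-fused form of wild-type human ACE2, the cell-surface receptor bound by the SARS-CoV-2 spike protein. It is propagated in E. coli as a high-copy plasmid through a ColE1/pUC-type origin and is selected with Zeocin. The resistance gene (ble, from Streptoalloteichus hindustanus) sits behind a bacterial EM7 promoter and a CMV enhancer/promoter and is followed by a β-globin polyadenylation signal, an arrangement that would allow the same marker to work in both bacteria and mammalian cells.

The main expression cassette is driven by the composite promoter annotated as the EF-1α core promoter joined to an HTLV-1 5' LTR segment. It encodes an ACE2 fragment (the "614" in the stated purpose presumably marks the truncation point of the ectodomain), followed by a TEV protease cleavage site, a human IgG1 Fc region (IGHG1) and a C-terminal AviTag. The Fc supports dimerisation and affinity capture, the TEV site allows it to be removed, and the AviTag permits site-specific enzymatic biotinylation. A short match to "KA2" just upstream of ACE2 is probably a spurious annotation. The record does not explicitly annotate a secretion signal.

The feature table also shows a second cassette not mentioned in the catalogue fields: a CMV enhancer/promoter driving E. coli birA (biotin ligase) with a bGH polyadenylation signal. This would presumably allow the AviTag to be biotinylated in the producing cells. The associated publication describes engineered ACE2 receptor traps that neutralise SARS-CoV-2, and this construct supplies the wild-type Fc-fused ACE2.
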