Features (pLannotate 1.2.2; 24 found; start..end, strand, type, name):
     57..360     +  enhancer       CMV enhancer: human cytomegalovirus immediate early enhancer
    361..564     +  promoter       CMV promoter: human cytomegalovirus (CMV) immediate early promoter
    560..593     +  LTR            5' LTR (truncated) (fragment): truncated 5' long terminal repeat (LTR) from HIV-1
    609..627     +  promoter       T7 promoter: promoter for bacteriophage T7 RNA polymerase
    660..1622    +  CDS            birA: BIRA_ECOLI - Also known as bioR, dhbB. Experimental evidence at protein level: Swiss-Prot protein existence level 1. Acts both as a biotin--[acetyl-CoA-carboxylase] ligase and a biotin-operon repressor. In the presence of ATP, BirA activates biotin to form the BirA-biotinyl-5'-adenylate (BirA-bio-5'-AMP or holoBirA) complex. HoloBirA can either transfer the biotinyl moiety to the biotin carboxyl carrier protein (BCCP) subunit of acetyl-CoA carboxylase, or bind to the biotin operator site and inhibit transcription of the operon. From Escherichia coli (strain K12).
   1736..1960    +  polyA_signal   bGH poly(A) signal: bovine growth hormone polyadenylation signal
   1973..2002    +  misc_feature   pause site (fragment): RNA polymerase II transcriptional pause signal from the human α2 globin gene
   2039..2250    +  promoter       EF-1α core promoter: core promoter for human elongation factor EF-1α
   2263..2531    +  LTR            5' LTR (truncated): truncated 5' long terminal repeat (LTR) from human T-cell leukemia virus (HTLV) type 1
   2592..2608    +  CDS            KA2 (fragment): first 150 residues of the mouse kainate receptor subunit 2 mediates targeting to the neuronal soma (Shemesh et al., 2017)
   2623..4443    +  CDS            ACE2 (fragment): ACE2_HUMAN - Experimental evidence at protein level: Swiss-Prot protein existence level 1. [Isoform 2]: (Microbial infection) Non-functional as a receptor for human coronavirus SARS-CoV-2. From Homo sapiens (Human).
   4460..4476    +  CDS            TEV site (fragment): tobacco etch virus (TEV) protease recognition and cleavage site
   4501..5196    +  CDS            IGHG1 (fragment): IGHG1_HUMAN - Experimental evidence at protein level: Swiss-Prot protein existence level 1. Constant region of immunoglobulin heavy chains. Immunoglobulins, also known as antibodies, are membrane-bound or secreted glycoproteins produced by B lymphocytes. In the recognition phase of humoral immunity, the membrane-bound immunoglobulins serve as receptors which, upon binding of a specific antigen, trigger the clonal expansion and differentiation of B lymphocytes into immunoglobulins- secreting plasma cells. Secreted immunoglobulins mediate the effector phase of humoral immunity, which results in
   5212..5256    +  CDS            AviTag™: peptide tag that allows for enzymatic biotinylation
   5292..5413    -  polyA_signal   SV40 poly(A) signal: SV40 polyadenylation signal
   5436..5507    -  CDS            large T antigen (fragment): large T antigen from SV40 (simian virus 40)
   5517..5911    -  polyA_signal   β-globin poly(A): human β-globin polyadenylation signal
   5928..6299    -  CDS            ble: BLE_STRHI - Experimental evidence at protein level: Swiss-Prot protein existence level 1. Binding protein with a strong affinity to the bleomycin family of antibiotics. From Streptoalloteichus hindustanus.
   6361..6404    -  promoter       EM7 promoter (fragment): synthetic bacterial promoter&nbsp
   6791..6890    -  promoter       CMV promoter (fragment): human cytomegalovirus (CMV) immediate early promoter
   6892..7195    -  enhancer       CMV enhancer: human cytomegalovirus immediate early enhancer
   7275..7863    -  rep_origin     ori: high-copy-number ColE1/pMB1/pBR322/pUC origin of replication
   7971..8019    +  polyA_signal   poly(A) signal: synthetic polyadenylation signal
   8030..10      +  misc_feature   pause site (fragment) (across the origin): RNA polymerase II transcriptional pause signal from the human α2 globin gene
>Addgene plasmid #159757 | pCVD013 | addgene full sequence | sequence record 314499 | Addgene NGS Result
TGTCCCCAGTAATCAATTACGGGGTCATTAGTTCATAGCCCATATATGGAGTTCCGCGTTACATAACTTA
CGGTAAATGGCCCGCCTGGCTGACCGCCCAACGACCCCCGCCCATTGACGTCAATAATGACGTATGTTCC
CATAGTAACGCCAATAGGGACTTTCCATTGACGTCAATGGGTGGAGTATTTACGGTAAACTGCCCACTTG
GCAGTACATCAAGTGTATCATATGCCAAGTACGCCCCCTATTGACGTCAATGACGGTAAATGGCCCGCCT
GGCATTATGCCCAGTACATGACCTTATGGGACTTTCCTACTTGGCAGTACATCTACGTATTAGTCATCGC
TATTACCATGGTGATGCGGTTTTGGCAGTACATCAATGGGCGTGGATAGCGGTTTGACTCACGGGGATTT
CCAAGTCTCCACCCCATTGACGTCAATGGGAGTTTGTTTTGGCACCAAAATCAACGGGACTTTCCAAAAT
GTCGTAACAACTCCGCCCCATTGACGCAAATGGGCGGTAGGCGTGTACGGTGGGAGGTCTATATAAGCAG
AGCTCTCTGGCTAACTAGAGAACCCACTGCTTACTGGCTTATCGAAATTAATACGACTCACTATAGGGAG
ACCCAAGCTGGCTAGTTAAGCTTGCCACCATGAAGGATAACACCGTGCCACTGAAATTGATTGCCCTGTT
AGCGAACGGTGAATTTCACTCTGGCGAGCAGTTGGGTGAAACGCTGGGAATGAGCCGGGCGGCTATTAAT
AAACACATTCAGACACTGCGTGACTGGGGCGTTGATGTCTTTACCGTTCCGGGTAAAGGATACAGCCTGC
CTGAGCCTATCCAGTTACTTAATGCTAAACAGATATTGGGTCAGCTGGATGGCGGTAGTGTAGCCGTGCT
GCCAGTGATTGACTCCACGAATCAGTACCTTCTTGATCGTATCGGAGAGCTTAAATCGGGCGATGCTTGC
ATTGCAGAATACCAGCAGGCTGGCCGTGGTCGCCGGGGTCGGAAATGGTTTTCGCCTTTTGGCGCAAACT
TATATTTGTCGATGTTCTGGCGTCTGGAACAAGGCCCGGCGGCGGCGATTGGTTTAAGTCTGGTTATCGG
TATCGTGATGGCGGAAGTATTACGCAAGCTGGGTGCAGATAAAGTTCGTGTTAAATGGCCTAATGACCTC
TATCTGCAGGATCGCAAGCTGGCAGGCATTCTGGTGGAGCTGACTGGCAAAACTGGCGATGCGGCGCAAA
TAGTCATTGGAGCCGGGATCAACATGGCAATGCGCCGTGTTGAAGAGAGTGTCGTTAATCAGGGGTGGAT
CACGCTGCAGGAAGCGGGGATCAATCTCGATCGTAATACGTTGGCGGCCATGCTAATACGTGAATTACGT
GCTGCGTTGGAACTCTTCGAACAAGAAGGATTGGCACCTTATCTGTCGCGCTGGGAAAAGCTGGATAATT
TTATTAATCGCCCAGTGAAACTTATCATTGGTGATAAAGAAATATTTGGCATTTCACGCGGAATAGACAA
ACAGGGGGCTTTATTACTTGAGCAGGATGGAATAATAAAACCCTGGATGGGCGGTGAAATATCCCTGCGT
AGTGCAGAAAAATAATCTAGAGGGCCCGCGGTTCGAACAAAAACTCATCTCAGAAGAGGATCTGAATATG
CATACCGGTCATCATCACCATCACCATTGAGTTTAAACCCGCTGATCAGCCTCGACTGTGCCTTCTAGTT
GCCAGCCATCTGTTGTTTGCCCCTCCCCCGTGCCTTCCTTGACCCTGGAAGGTGCCACTCCCACTGTCCT
TTCCTAATAAAATGAGGAAATTGCATCGCATTGTCTGAGTAGGTGTCATTCTATTCTGGGGGGTGGGGTG
GGGCAGGACAGCAAGGGGGAGGATTGGGAAGACAATAGCAGGCATGCTGGGGATGCGGTGGGCTCTATGG
CTTCTGAGGCGGGTGCAAGTGCAGGTGCCAGAACATTTCTCTATCGAAGGATCTGCGATCGCTCCGGTGC
CCGTCAGTGGGCAGAGCGCACATCGCCAACAGTCCCCGAGAAGTTGGGGGGAGGGGTCGGCAATTGAACG
GGTGCCTAGAGAAGGTGGCGCGGGGTAAACTGGGAAAGTGATGTCGTGTACTGGCTCCGCCTTTTTCCCG
AGGGTGGGGGAGAACCGTATATAAGTGCAGTAGTCGCCGTGAACGTTCTTTTTCGCAACGGGTTTGCCGC
CAGAACACAGCTGAAGCTTCGAGGGGCTCGCATCTCTCCTTCACGCGCCCGCCGCCCTACCTGAGGCCGC
CATCCACGCCGGTTGAGTCGCGTTCTGCCGCCTCCCGCCTGTGGTGCCTCCTGAACTGCGTCCGCCGTCT
AGGTAAGTTTAAAGCTCAGGTCGAGACCGGGCCTTTGTCCGGCGCTCCCTTGGAGCCTACCTAGACTCAG
CCGGCTCTCCACGCTTTGCCTGACCCTGCTTGCTCAACTCTACGTCTTTGTTTCGTTTTCTGTTCTGCGC
CGTTACAGATCCAAGCTGTGACCGGCGCCTACCTGAGATCACCGGCGAAGGAGGGCCACCATGCGAATGC
AGCTGCTGCTGCTGATTGCGCTGAGCCTGGCGCTGGTGACCAACAGCACTAGTCAATCTACCATCGAAGA
GCAGGCCAAAACATTCCTCGACAAGTTTAATCACGAGGCTGAAGACCTTTTCTACCAATCAAGTCTGGCT
AGCTGGAATTACAATACAAACATTACAGAGGAGAACGTACAAAACATGAATAACGCAGGGGACAAGTGGA
GCGCATTCCTTAAGGAACAAAGTACCCTTGCGCAAATGTATCCGCTGCAAGAGATTCAAAACCTGACGGT
TAAGCTGCAACTTCAGGCCCTCCAACAAAATGGAAGTTCAGTCTTGTCAGAAGACAAAAGCAAGCGACTG
AACACCATCCTTAACACCATGTCAACCATATATTCAACAGGTAAAGTTTGCAATCCGGATAACCCCCAAG
AATGTTTGCTTCTTGAACCCGGTCTCAACGAAATTATGGCCAACAGTCTTGATTACAACGAGCGATTGTG
GGCATGGGAAAGTTGGAGGAGTGAGGTAGGCAAACAGTTGAGACCTCTTTATGAAGAGTACGTTGTCCTT
AAAAATGAAATGGCTCGCGCGAATCATTATGAAGACTATGGTGACTACTGGAGGGGGGATTATGAGGTGA
ACGGGGTGGACGGATACGATTACTCTAGGGGCCAGCTGATAGAGGATGTCGAGCACACCTTTGAGGAGAT
TAAGCCGTTGTACGAACATTTGCACGCCTATGTCAGGGCTAAGCTCATGAACGCTTATCCGAGTTATATC
TCCCCGATAGGATGCTTGCCTGCTCACTTGTTGGGCGATATGTGGGGACGCTTTTGGACCAACTTGTATT
CCCTTACGGTACCGTTCGGCCAGAAACCAAATATCGACGTGACAGACGCAATGGTGGATCAAGCATGGGA
TGCGCAACGAATCTTCAAGGAGGCAGAAAAATTTTTCGTTTCAGTTGGACTCCCAAACATGACGCAGGGT
TTCTGGGAGAACTCAATGTTGACAGATCCAGGTAATGTGCAGAAAGCGGTTTGCCACCCTACTGCATGGG
ATCTTGGTAAAGGGGACTTCCGCATACTCATGTGTACGAAAGTAACTATGGACGACTTTCTTACTGCGCA
CCACGAGATGGGGCACATACAATACGATATGGCGTACGCAGCTCAACCTTTCCTTCTGCGGAACGGGGCG
AATGAAGGATTTCACGAGGCAGTGGGTGAGATTATGTCCCTGTCAGCTGCCACTCCGAAACATCTGAAAA
GCATCGGCCTGTTGAGCCCAGACTTCCAAGAAGATAATGAGACCGAAATAAACTTCCTTCTGAAGCAAGC
ACTGACTATTGTAGGTACCTTGCCCTTTACATACATGCTGGAGAAGTGGAGGTGGATGGTATTTAAGGGG
GAGATACCGAAAGATCAATGGATGAAAAAGTGGTGGGAAATGAAAAGGGAGATCGTTGGCGTAGTTGAAC
CAGTACCGCATGATGAGACGTACTGCGATCCGGCTAGTCTGTTCCATGTCTCTAATGATTACTCTTTCAT
CCGCTACTACACCCGCACGCTGTATCAATTCCAGTTCCAAGAAGCTCTCTGTCAGGCTGCCAAGCACGAA
GGACCGCTGCACAAATGCGACATTAGCAATTCTACAGAGGCGGGTCAGAAGTTGTTCAATATGCTTAGAC
TGGGGAAGAGCGAACCGTGGACGCTCGCTTTGGAGAACGTTGTTGGAGCTAAGAATATGAACGTCAGGCC
CTTGCTGAATTACTTTGAACCTCTGTTTACGTGGTTGAAAGACCAAAATAAAAACTCCTTTGTTGGGTGG
AGTACTGACTGGTCCCCCTATGCGACTAGTTCTGGTGGTGGTGGTGAGAATCTGTACTTTCAGAGCTCGG
GCGGAGGATCGGGTGGAGGCGAGCCCAAATCTTGTGACAAAACTCACACATGCCCCCCCTGCCCAGCGCC
AGAATTGCTGGGCGGACCCAGCGTGTTCCTGTTCCCCCCCAAACCTAAAGACACCCTGATGATCAGCCGA
ACCCCTGAGGTGACCTGCGTGGTGGTGGACGTGAGCCACGAGGACCCCGAGGTGAAGTTCAACTGGTATG
TGGACGGCGTGGAGGTCCACAATGCCAAAACGAAGCCCAGGGAGGAGCAGTACAACAGCACCTACAGGGT
AGTGAGCGTCTTGACCGTGCTGCACCAGGACTGGCTGAACGGCAAGGAATACAAATGCAAGGTCAGCAAT
AAGGCTCTGCCGGCTCCTATCGAGAAGACAATCAGCAAGGCAAAGGGCCAGCCACGCGAACCGCAGGTGT
ATACTCTGCCCCCCAGCCGGGACGAGCTGACCAAGAACCAGGTGTCCCTGACCTGTCTGGTGAAAGGCTT
CTACCCCAGCGACATCGCTGTGGAGTGGGAGAGTAACGGGCAGCCCGAGAACAACTACAAGACCACGCCT
CCTGTGCTGGACAGCGACGGCAGCTTCTTCCTGTATAGCAAGCTCACCGTGGACAAGAGCAGGTGGCAAC
AGGGCAACGTGTTCAGCTGCTCTGTGATGCACGAGGCCCTGCACAACCATTACACCCAGAAGAGTCTCAG
TCTGAGCCCGGGAAAGGGTGGAGGCGGATCCGGCCTGAACGACATCTTCGAGGCTCAGAAAATCGAATGG
CACGAAGGCTAATCCCAGTGTCGCTAGCTGGCCAGACATGATAAGATACATTGATGAGTTTGGACAAACC
ACAACTAGAATGCAGTGAAAAAAATGCTTTATTTGTGAAATTTGTGATGCTATTGCTTTATTTGTAACCA
TTATAAGCTGCAATAAACAAGTTAACAACAACAATTGCATTCATTTTATGTTTCAGGTTCAGGGGGAGGT
GTGGGAGGTTTTTTAAAGCAAGTAAAACCTCTACAAATGTGGTATGGAATTAATTCTAAAATACAGCATA
GCAAAACTTTAACCTCCAAATCAAGCCTCTACTTGAATCCTTTTCTGAGGGATGAATAAGGCATAGGCAT
CAGGGGCTGTTGCCAATGTGCATTAGCTGTTTGCAGCCTCACCTTCTTTCATGGAGTTTAAGATATAGTG
TATTTTCCCAAGGTTTGAACTAGCTCTTCATTTCTTTATGTTTTAAATGCACTGACCTCCCACATTCCCT
TTTTAGTAAAATATTCAGAAATAATTTAAATACATCATTGCAATGAAAATAAATGTTTTTTATTAGGCAG
AATCCAGATGCTCAAGGCCCTTCATAATATCCCCCAGTTTAGTAGTTGGACTTAGGGAACAAAGGAACCT
TTAATAGAAATTGGACAGCAAGAAAGCGAGCTTCTAGCTTATCCTCAGTCCTGCTCCTCTGCCACAAAGT
GCACGCAGTTGCCGGCCGGGTCGCGCAGGGCGAACTCCCGCCCCCACGGCTGCTCGCCGATCTCGGTCAT
GGCCGGCCCGGAGGCGTCCCGGAAGTTCGTGGACACGACCTCCGACCACTCGGCGTACAGCTCGTCCAGG
CCGCGCACCCACACCCAGGCCAGGGTGTTGTCCGGCACCACCTGGTCCTGGACCGCGCTGATGAACAGGG
TCACGTCGTCCCGGACCACACCGGCGAAGTCGTCCTCCACGAAGTCCCGGGAGAACCCGAGCCGGTCGGT
CCAGAACTCGACCGCTCCGGCGACGTCGCGCGCGGTGAGCACCGGAACGGCACTGGTCAACTTGGCCATG
ATGGCTCCTCCTGTCAGGAGAGGAAAGAGAAGAAGGTTAGTACAATTGCTATAGTGAGTTGTATTATACT
ATGCAGATATACTATGCCAATGATTAATTGTCAAACTAGGGCTGCAGGGTTCATAGTGCCACTTTTCCTG
CACTGCCCCATCTCCTGCCCACCCTTTCCCAGGCATAGACAGTCAGTGACTTACCAAACTCACAGGAGGG
AGAAGGCAGAAGCTTGAGACAGACCCGCGGGACCGCCGAACTGCGAGGGGACGTGGCTAGGGCGGCTTCT
TTTATGGTGCGCCGGCCCTCGGAGGCAGGGCGCTCGGGGAGGCCTAGCGGCCAATCTGCGGTGGCAGGAG
GCGGGGCCGAAGGCCGTGCCTGACCAATCCGGAGCACATAGGAGTCTCAGCCCCCCGCCCCAAAGCAAGG
GGAAGTCACGCGCCTGTAGCGCCAGCGTGTTGTGAAATGGGGGCTTGGGGGGGTTGGGGCCCTGATTAGT
CAAAACAAACTCCCATTGACGTCAATGGGGTGGAGACTTGGAAATCCCCGTGAGTCAAACCGCTATCCAC
GCCCATTGATGTACTGCCAAAACCGCATCATCATGGTAATAGCGATGACTAATACGTAGATGTACTGCCA
AGTAGGAAAGTCCCATAAGGTCATGTACTGGGCATAATGCCAGGCGGGCCATTTACCGTCATTGACGTCA
ATAGGGGGCGTACTTGGCATATGATACACTTGATGTACTGCCAAGTGGGCAGTTTACCGTAAATACTCCA
CCCATTGACGTCAATGGAAAGTCCCTATTGGCGTTACTATGGGAACATACGTCATTATTGACGTCAATGG
GCGGGGGTCGTTGGGCGGTCAGCCAGGCGGGCCATTTACCGTAAGTTATGTAACGCCTGCAGGTTAATTA
AGAACATGTGAGCAAAAGGCCAGCAAAAGGCCAGGAACCGTAAAAAGGCCGCGTTGCTGGCGTTTTTCCA
TAGGCTCCGCCCCCCTGACGAGCATCACAAAAATCGACGCTCAAGTCAGAGGTGGCGAAACCCGACAGGA
CTATAAAGATACCAGGCGTTTCCCCCTGGAAGCTCCCTCGTGCGCTCTCCTGTTCCGACCCTGCCGCTTA
CCGGATACCTGTCCGCCTTTCTCCCTTCGGGAAGCGTGGCGCTTTCTCATAGCTCACGCTGTAGGTATCT
CAGTTCGGTGTAGGTCGTTCGCTCCAAGCTGGGCTGTGTGCACGAACCCCCCGTTCAGCCCGACCGCTGC
GCCTTATCCGGTAACTATCGTCTTGAGTCCAACCCGGTAAGACACGACTTATCGCCACTGGCAGCAGCCA
CTGGTAACAGGATTAGCAGAGCGAGGTATGTAGGCGGTGCTACAGAGTTCTTGAAGTGGTGGCCTAACTA
CGGCTACACTAGAAGAACAGTATTTGGTATCTGCGCTCTGCTGAAGCCAGTTACCTTCGGAAAAAGAGTT
GGTAGCTCTTGATCCGGCAAACAAACCACCGCTGGTAGCGGTGGTTTTTTTGTTTGCAAGCAGCAGATTA
CGCGCAGAAAAAAAGGATCTCAAGAAGATCCTTTGATCTTTTCTACGGGGTCTGACGCTCAGTGGAACGA
AAACTCACGTTAAGGGATTTTGGTCATGGCTAGTTAATTAACATTTAAATCAGCGGCCGCAATAAAATAT
CTTTATTTTCATTACATCTGTGTGTTGGTTTTTTGTGTGAATCGTAACTAACATACGCTCTCCATCAAAA
CAAAACGAAACAAAACAAACTAGCAAAATAGGC
